>Addgene plasmid #158556 | pLIX403-EBFP2-ccdB-G418 | addgene full sequence | sequence record 309869 | Addgene NGS Result
TCGATATGTCGAGTTTACTCCCTATCAGTGATAGAGAACGTATGTCGAGTTTACTCCCTATCAGTGATAG
AGAACGATGTCGAGTTTACTCCCTATCAGTGATAGAGAACGTATGTCGAGTTTACTCCCTATCAGTGATA
GAGAACGTATGTCGAGTTTACTCCCTATCAGTGATAGAGAACGTATGTCGAGTTTATCCCTATCAGTGAT
AGAGAACGTATGTCGAGTTTACTCCCTATCAGTGATAGAGAACGTATGTCGAGGTAGGCGTGTACGGTGG
GAGGCCTATATAAGCAGAGCTCGTTTAGTGAACCGTCAGATCGCCTGGAGAATTGGCTAGCATGGTGAGC
AAGGGCGAGGAGCTGTTCACCGGGGTGGTGCCCATCCTGGTCGAGCTGGACGGCGACGTAAACGGCCACA
AGTTCAGCGTGAGGGGCGAGGGCGAGGGCGATGCCACCAACGGCAAGCTGACCCTGAAGTTCATCTGCAC
CACCGGCAAGCTGCCCGTGCCCTGGCCCACCCTCGTGACCACCCTGAGCCACGGCGTGCAGTGCTTCGCC
CGCTACCCCGACCACATGAAGCAGCACGACTTCTTCAAGTCCGCCATGCCCGAAGGCTACGTCCAGGAGC
GCACCATCTTCTTCAAGGACGACGGCACCTACAAGACCCGCGCCGAGGTGAAGTTCGAGGGCGACACCCT
AGTGAACCGCATCGAGCTGAAGGGCGTCGACTTCAAGGAGGACGGCAACATCCTGGGGCACAAGCTGGAG
TACAACTTCAACAGCCACAACATCTATATCATGGCCGTCAAGCAGAAGAACGGCATCAAGGTGAACTTCA
AGATCCGCCACAACGTGGAGGACGGCAGCGTGCAGCTCGCCGACCACTACCAGCAGAACACCCCCATCGG
CGACGGCCCCGTGCTGCTGCCCGACAGCCACTACCTGAGCACCCAGTCCGTGCTGAGCAAAGACCCCAAC
GAGAAGCGCGATCACATGGTCCTGCTGGAGTTCCGCACCGCCGCCGGGATCACTCTCGGCATGGACGAGC
TGTACAAGGGGGCCGGCCATATCAGCGGCTCTGGTTCGACAAGTTTGTACAAAAAAGCTGAACGAGAAAC
GTAAAATGATATAAATATCAATATATTAAATTAGATTTTGCATAAAAAACAGACTACATAATACTGTAAA
ACACAACATATCCAGTCACTATGGCGGCCGCATTAGGCACCCCAGGCTTTACACTTTATGCTTCCGGCTC
GTATAATGTGTGGATTTTGAGTTAGGATCCGTCGAGATTTTCAGGAGCTAAGGAAGCTAAAATGGAGAAA
AAAATCACTGGATATACCACCGTTGATATATCCCAATGGCATCGTAAAGAACATTTTGAGGCATTTCAGT
CAGTTGCTCAATGTACCTATAACCAGACCGTTCAGCTGGATATTACGGCCTTTTTAAAGACCGTAAAGAA
AAATAAGCACAAGTTTTATCCGGCCTTTATTCACATTCTTGCCCGCCTGATGAATGCTCATCCGGAATTC
CGTATGGCAATGAAAGACGGTGAGCTGGTGATATGGGATAGTGTTCACCCTTGTTACACCGTTTTCCATG
AGCAAACTGAAACGTTTTCATCGCTCTGGAGTGAATACCACGACGATTTCCGGCAGTTTCTACACATATA
TTCGCAAGATGTGGCGTGTTACGGTGAAAACCTGGCCTATTTCCCTAAAGGGTTTATTGAGAATATGTTT
TTCGTCTCAGCCAATCCCTGGGTGAGTTTCACCAGTTTTGATTTAAACGTGGCCAATATGGACAACTTCT
TCGCCCCCGTTTTCACCATGGGCAAATATTATACGCAAGGCGACAAGGTGCTGATGCCGCTGGCGATTCA
GGTTCATCATGCCGTTTGTGATGGCTTCCATGTCGGCAGAATGCTTAATGAATTACAACAGTACTGCGAT
GAGTGGCAGGGCGGGGCGTAAAGATCTGGATCCGGCTTACTAAAAGCCAGATAACAGTATGCGTATTTGC
GCGCTGATTTTTGCGGTATAAGAATATATACTGATATGTATACCCGAAGTATGTCAAAAAGAGGTATGCT
ATGAAGCAGCGTATTACAGTGACAGTTGACAGCGACAGCTATCAGTTGCTCAAGGCATATATGATGTCAA
TATCTCCGGTCTGGTAAGCACAACCATGCAGAATGAAGCCCGTCGTCTGCGTGCCGAACGCTGGAAAGCG
GAAAATCAGGAAGGGATGGCTGAGGTCGCCCGGTTTATTGAAATGAACGGCTCTTTTGCTGACGAGAACA
GGGGCTGGTGAAATGCAGTTTAAGGTTTACACCTATAAAAGAGAGAGCCGTTATCGTCTGTTTGTGGATG
TACAGAGTGATATTATTGACACGCCCGGGCGACGGATGGTGATCCCCCTGGCCAGTGCACGTCTGCTGTC
AGATAAAGTCTCCCGTGAACTTTACCCGGTGGTGCATATCGGGGATGAAAGCTGGCGCATGATGACCACC
GATATGGCCAGTGTGCCGGTCTCCGTTATCGGGGAAGAAGTGGCTGATCTCAGCCACCGCGAAAATGACA
TCAAAAACGCCATTAACCTGATGTTCTGGGGAATATAAATGTCAGGCTCCCTTATACACAGCCAGTCTGC
AGGTCGACCATAGTGACTGGATATGTTGTGTTTTACAGTATTATGTAGTCTGTTTTTTATGCAAAATCTA
ATTTAATATATTGATATTTATATCATTTTACGTTTCTCGTTCAGCTTTCTTGTACAAAGTGGTTGCAGGA
AAGCCAATCCCAAACCCACTCCTAGGTCTCGACAGTACAGCATAGACCGGTCCACCACCACCACCACCAC
TAAGGATCCGGGGTTGGGGTTGCGCCTTTTCCAAGGCAGCCCTGGGTTTGCGCAGGGACGCGGCTGCTCT
GGGCGTGGTTCCGGGAAACGCAGCGGCGCCGACCCTGGGTCTCGCACATTCTTCACGTCCGTTCGCAGCG
TCACCCGGATCTTCGCCGCTACCCTTGTGGGCCCCCCGGCGACGCTTCCTGCTCCGCCCCTAAGTCGGGA
AGGTTCCTTGCGGTTCGCGGCGTGCCGGACGTGACAAACGGAAGCCGCACGTCTCACTAGTACCCTCGCA
GACGGACAGCGCCAGGGAGCAATGGCAGCGCGCCGACCGCGATGGGCTGTGGCCAATAGCGGCTGCTCAG
CAGGGCGCGCCGAGAGCAGCGGCCGGGAAGGGGCGGTGCGGGAGGCGGGGTGTGGGGCGGTAGTGTGGGC
CCTGTTCCTGCCCGCGCGGTGTTCCGCATTCTGCAAGCCTCCGGAGCGCACGTCGGCAGTCGGCTCCCTC
GTTGACCGAATCACCGACCTCTCTCCCCAGCTTAATTAATTCACCATGATTGAACAAGATGGATTGCACG
CAGGTTCTCCGGCCGCTTGGGTGGAGAGGCTATTCGGCTATGACTGGGCACAACAGACAATCGGCTGCTC
TGATGCCGCCGTGTTCCGGCTGTCAGCGCAGGGGCGCCCGGTTCTTTTTGTCAAGACCGACCTGTCCGGT
GCCCTGAATGAACTGCAAGACGAGGCAGCGCGGCTATCGTGGCTGGCCACGACGGGCGTTCCTTGCGCAG
CTGTGCTCGACGTTGTCACTGAAGCGGGAAGGGACTGGCTGCTATTGGGCGAAGTGCCGGGGCAGGATCT
CCTGTCATCTCACCTTGCTCCTGCCGAGAAAGTATCCATCATGGCTGATGCAATGCGGCGGCTGCATACG
CTTGATCCGGCTACCTGCCCATTCGACCACCAAGCGAAACATCGCATCGAGCGAGCACGTACTCGGATGG
AAGCCGGTCTTGTCGATCAGGATGATCTGGACGAAGAGCATCAGGGGCTCGCGCCAGCCGAACTGTTCGC
CAGGCTCAAGGCGAGCATGCCCGACGGCGAGGATCTCGTCGTGACCCATGGCGATGCCTGCTTGCCGAAT
ATCATGGTGGAAAATGGCCGCTTTTCTGGATTCATCGACTGTGGCCGGCTGGGTGTGGCGGACCGCTATC
AGGACATAGCGTTGGCTACCCGTGATATTGCTGAAGAGCTTGGCGGCGAATGGGCTGACCGCTTCCTCGT
GCTTTACGGTATCGCCGCTCCCGATTCGCAGCGCATCGCCTTCTATCGCCTTCTTGACGAGTTCTTCCCT
GCAGGTCCCGGTGCCGAAGGTAGAGGTTCTCTCCTCACTTGTGGTGATGTTGAAGAAAACCCTGGTCCAA
TGTCTAGACTGGACAAGAGCAAAGTCATAAACGGAGCTCTGGAATTACTCAATGGTGTCGGTATCGAAGG
CCTGACGACAAGGAAACTCGCTCAAAAGCTGGGAGTTGAGCAGCCTACCCTGTACTGGCACGTGAAGAAC
AAGCGGGCCCTGCTCGATGCCCTGCCAATCGAGATGCTGGACAGGCATCATACCCACTTCTGCCCCCTGG
AAGGCGAGTCATGGCAAGACTTTCTGCGGAACAACGCCAAGTCATACCGCTGTGCTCTCCTCTCACATCG
CGACGGGGCTAAAGTGCATCTCGGCACCCGCCCAACAGAGAAACAGTACGAAACCCTGGAAAATCAGCTC
GCGTTCCTGTGTCAGCAAGGCTTCTCCCTGGAGAACGCACTGTACGCTCTGTCCGCCGTGGGCCACTTTA
CACTGGGCTGCGTATTGGAGGAACAGGAGCATCAAGTAGCAAAAGAGGAAAGAGAGACACCTACCACCGA
TTCTATGCCCCCACTTCTGAGACAAGCAATTGAGCTGTTCGACCGGCAGGGAGCCGAACCTGCCTTCCTT
TTCGGCCTGGAACTAATCATATGTGGCCTGGAGAAACAGCTAAAGTGCGAAAGCGGCGGGCCGACCGACG
CCCTTGACGATTTTGACTTAGACATGCTCCCAGCCGATGCCCTTGACGACTTTGACCTTGATATGCTGCC
TGCTGACGCTCTTGACGATTTTGACCTTGACATGCTCCCCGGGTAACTAAGTAAGGATCGATCCAAGATA
TCGTATTCTTAACTATGTTGCTCCTTTTACGCTATGTGGATACGCTGCTTTAATGCCTTTGTATCATGCT
ATTGCTTCCCGTATGGCTTTCATTTTCTCCTCCTTGTATAAATCCTGGTTGCTGTCTCTTTATGAGGAGT
TGTGGCCCGTTGTCAGGCAACGTGGCGTGGTGTGCACTGTGTTTGCTGACGCAACCCCCACTGGTTGGGG
CATTGCCACCACCTGTCAGCTCCTTTCCGGGACTTTCGCTTTCCCCCTCCCTATTGCCACGGCGGAACTC
ATCGCCGCCTGCCTTGCCCGCTGCTGGACAGGGGCTCGGCTGTTGGGCACTGACAATTCCGTGGTGTTGT
CGGGGAAGCTGACGTCCTTTCCATGGCTGCTCGCCTGTGTTGCCACCTGGATTCTGCGCGGGACGTCCTT
CTGCTACGTCCCTTCGGCCCTCAATCCAGCGGACCTTCCTTCCCGCGGCCTGCTGCCGGCTCTGCGGCCT
CTTCCGCGTCTTCGCCTTCGCCCTCAGACGAGTCGGATCTCCCTTTGGGCCGCCTCCCCGCCTGTTTCGC
CTCGGCGTCCGGACTAGAGGTACCTTTAAGACCAATGACTTACAAGGCAGCTGTAGATCTTAGCCACTTT
TTAAAAGAAAAGGGGGGACTGGAAGGGCTAATTCACTCCCAACGAAGACAAGATCTGCTTTTTGCTTGTA
CTGGGTCTCTCTGGTTAGACCAGATCTGAGCCTGGGAGCTCTCTGGCTAACTAGGGAACCCACTGCTTAA
GCCTCAATAAAGCTTGCCTTGAGTGCTTCAAGTAGTGTGTGCCCGTCTGTTGTGTGACTCTGGTAACTAG
AGATCCCTCAGACCCTTTTAGTCAGTGTGGAAAATCTCTAGCAGTAGTAGTTCATGTCATCTTATTATTC
AGTATTTATAACTTGCAAAGAAATGAATATCAGAGAGTGAGAGGAACTTGTTTATTGCAGCTTATAATGG
TTACAAATAAAGCAATAGCATCACAAATTTCACAAATAAAGCATTTTTTTCACTGCATTCTAGTTGTGGT
TTGTCCAAACTCATCAATGTATCTTATCATGTCTGGCTCTAGCTATCCCGCCCCTAACTCCGCCCATCCC
GCCCCTAACTCCGCCCAGTTCCGCCCATTCTCCGCCCCATGGCTGACTAATTTTTTTTATTTATGCAGAG
GCCGAGGCCGCCTCGGCCTCTGAGCTATTCCAGAAGTAGTGAGGAGGCTTTTTTGGAGGCCTTTCAAATA
TGTATCCGCTCATGAGACAATAACCCTGATAAATGCTTCAATAATATTGAAAAAGGAAGAGTATGAGTAT
TCAACATTTCCGTGTCGCCCTTATTCCCTTTTTTGCGGCATTTTGCCTTCCTGTTTTTGCTCACCCAGAA
ACGCTGGTGAAAGTAAAAGATGCTGAAGATCAGTTGGGTGCACGAGTGGGTTACATCGAACTGGATCTCA
ACAGCGGTAAGATCCTTGAGAGTTTTCGCCCCGAAGAACGTTTTCCAATGATGAGCACTTTTAAAGTTCT
GCTATGTGGCGCGGTATTATCCCGTATTGACGCCGGGCAAGAGCAACTCGGTCGCCGCATACACTATTCT
CAGAATGACTTGGTTGAGTACTCACCAGTCACAGAAAAGCATCTTACGGATGGCATGACAGTAAGAGAAT
TATGCAGTGCTGCCATAACCATGAGTGATAACACTGCGGCCAACTTACTTCTGACAACGATCGGAGGACC
GAAGGAGCTAACCGCTTTTTTGCACAACATGGGGGATCATGTAACTCGCCTTGATCGTTGGGAACCGGAG
CTGAATGAAGCCATACCAAACGACGAGCGTGACACCACGATGCCTGTAGCAATGGCAACAACGTTGCGCA
AACTATTAACTGGCGAACTACTTACTCTAGCTTCCCGGCAACAATTAATAGACTGGATGGAGGCGGATAA
AGTTGCAGGACCACTTCTGCGCTCGGCCCTTCCGGCTGGCTGGTTTATTGCTGATAAATCTGGAGCCGGT
GAGCGTGGGTCTCGCGGTATCATTGCAGCACTGGGGCCAGATGGTAAGCCCTCCCGTATCGTAGTTATCT
ACACGACGGGGAGTCAGGCAACTATGGATGAACGAAATAGACAGATCGCTGAGATAGGTGCCTCACTGAT
TAAGCATTGGTAACTGTCAGACCAAGTTTACTCATATATACTTTAGATTGATTTAAAACTTCATTTTTAA
TTTAAAAGGATCTAGGTGAAGATCCTTTTTGATAATCTCATGACCAAAATCCCTTAACGTGAGTTTTCGT
TCCACTGAGCGTCAGACCCCGTAGAAAAGATCAAAGGATCTTCTTGAGATCCTTTTTTTCTGCGCGTAAT
CTGCTGCTTGCAAACAAAAAAACCACCGCTACCAGCGGTGGTTTGTTTGCCGGATCAAGAGCTACCAACT
CTTTTTCCGAAGGTAACTGGCTTCAGCAGAGCGCAGATACCAAATACTGTTCTTCTAGTGTAGCCGTAGT
TAGGCCACCACTTCAAGAACTCTGTAGCACCGCCTACATACCTCGCTCTGCTAATCCTGTTACCAGTGGC
TGCTGCCAGTGGCGATAAGTCGTGTCTTACCGGGTTGGACTCAAGACGATAGTTACCGGATAAGGCGCAG
CGGTCGGGCTGAACGGGGGGTTCGTGCACACAGCCCAGCTTGGAGCGAACGACCTACACCGAACTGAGAT
ACCTACAGCGTGAGCTATGAGAAAGCGCCACGCTTCCCGAAGGGAGAAAGGCGGACAGGTATCCGGTAAG
CGGCAGGGTCGGAACAGGAGAGCGCACGAGGGAGCTTCCAGGGGGAAACGCCTGGTATCTTTATAGTCCT
GTCGGGTTTCGCCACCTCTGACTTGAGCGTCGATTTTTGTGATGCTCGTCAGGGGGGCGGAGCCTATGGA
AAAACGCCAGCAACGCGGCCTTTTTACGGTTCCTGGCCTTTTGCTGGCCTTTTGCTCACATGTTCTTTCC
TGCGTTATCCCCTGATTCTGTGGATAACCGTATTACCGCCTTTGAGTGAGCTGATACCGCTCGCCGCAGC
CGAACGACCGAGCGCAGCGAGTCAGTGAGCGAGGAAGCGGAAGAGCGCCCAATACGCAAACCGCCTCTCC
CCGCGCGTTGGCCGATTCATTAATGCAGCTGGCACGACAGGTTTCCCGACTGGAAAGCGGGCAGTGAGCG
CAACGCAATTAATGTGAGTTAGCTCACTCATTAGGCACCCCAGGCTTTACACTTTATGCTTCCGGCTCGT
ATGTTGTGTGGAATTGTGAGCGGATAACAATTTCACACAGGAAACAGCTATGACCATGATTACGCCAAGC
GCGCAATTAACCCTCACTAAAGGGAACAAAAGCTGGAGCTGCAAGCTTAATGTAGTCTTATGCAATACTC
TTGTAGTCTTGCAACATGGTAACGATGAGTTAGCAACATGCCTTACAAGGAGAGAAAAAGCACCGTGCAT
GCCGATTGGTGGAAGTAAGGTGGTACGATCGTGCCTTATTAGGAAGGCAACAGACGGGTCTGACATGGAT
TGGACGAACCACTGAATTGCCGCATTGCAGAGATATTGTATTTAAGTGCCTAGCTCGATACATAAACGGG
TCTCTCTGGTTAGACCAGATCTGAGCCTGGGAGCTCTCTGGCTAACTAGGGAACCCACTGCTTAAGCCTC
AATAAAGCTTGCCTTGAGTGCTTCAAGTAGTGTGTGCCCGTCTGTTGTGTGACTCTGGTAACTAGAGATC
CCTCAGACCCTTTTAGTCAGTGTGGAAAATCTCTAGCAGTGGCGCCCGAACAGGGACTTGAAAGCGAAAG
GGAAACCAGAGGAGCTCTCTCGACGCAGGACTCGGCTTGCTGAAGCGCGCACGGCAAGAGGCGAGGGGCG
GCGACTGGTGAGTACGCCAAAAATTTTGACTAGCGGAGGCTAGAAGGAGAGAGATGGGTGCGAGAGCGTC
AGTATTAAGCGGGGGAGAATTAGATCGCGATGGGAAAAAATTCGGTTAAGGCCAGGGGGAAAGAAAAAAT
ATAAATTAAAACATATAGTATGGGCAAGCAGGGAGCTAGAACGATTCGCAGTTAATCCTGGCCTGTTAGA
AACATCAGAAGGCTGTAGACAAATACTGGGACAGCTACAACCATCCCTTCAGACAGGATCAGAAGAACTT
AGATCATTATATAATACAGTAGCAACCCTCTATTGTGTGCATCAAAGGATAGAGATAAAAGACACCAAGG
AAGCTTTAGACAAGATAGAGGAAGAGCAAAACAAAAGTAAGACCACCGCACAGCAAGCGGCCGCTGATCT
TCAGACCTGGAGGAGGAGATATGAGGGACAATTGGAGAAGTGAATTATATAAATATAAAGTAGTAAAAAT
TGAACCATTAGGAGTAGCACCCACCAAGGCAAAGAGAAGAGTGGTGCAGAGAGAAAAAAGAGCAGTGGGA
ATAGGAGCTTTGTTCCTTGGGTTCTTGGGAGCAGCAGGAAGCACTATGGGCGCAGCGTCAATGACGCTGA
CGGTACAGGCCAGACAATTATTGTCTGGTATAGTGCAGCAGCAGAACAATTTGCTGAGGGCTATTGAGGC
GCAACAGCATCTGTTGCAACTCACAGTCTGGGGCATCAAGCAGCTCCAGGCAAGAATCCTGGCTGTGGAA
AGATACCTAAAGGATCAACAGCTCCTGGGGATTTGGGGTTGCTCTGGAAAACTCATTTGCACCACTGCTG
TGCCTTGGAATGCTAGTTGGAGTAATAAATCTCTGGAACAGATTTGGAATCACACGACCTGGATGGAGTG
GGACAGAGAAATTAACAATTACACAAGCTTAATACACTCCTTAATTGAAGAATCGCAAAACCAGCAAGAA
AAGAATGAACAAGAATTATTGGAATTAGATAAATGGGCAAGTTTGTGGAATTGGTTTAACATAACAAATT
GGCTGTGGTATATAAAATTATTCATAATGATAGTAGGAGGCTTGGTAGGTTTAAGAATAGTTTTTGCTGT
ACTTTCTATAGTGAATAGAGTTAGGCAGGGATATTCACCATTATCGTTTCAGACCCACCTCCCAACCCCG
AGGGGACAATTCTCGACCTCGAGACAAATGGCAGTATTCATCCACAATTTTAAAAGAAAAGGGGGGATTG
GGGGGTACAGTGCAGGGGAAAGAATAGTAGACATAATAGCAACAGACATACAAACTAAAGAATTACAAAA
ACAAATTACAAAAATTCAAAATTTTCGGGTTTATTACAGGGACAGCAGAGATCCACTTTGGCCGCGAA
Features (pLannotate 1.2.2; 34 found; start..end, strand, type, name):
     11..325     +  promoter       tight TRE promoter: Tet-responsive promoter PTight, consisting of seven tet operator sequences followed by the minimal CMV promoter
    342..1058    +  CDS            EBFP2: EBFP2 is a basic (constitutively fluorescent) blue fluorescent protein published in 2007, derived from Aequorea victoria. It is reported to be a rapidly-maturing monomer with moderate acid sensitivity.
   1089..1213    +  protein_bind   attR1: mutant version of attR; recombination site for the Gateway® LR reaction LR Clonase™
   1238..1268    +  promoter       lac UV5 promoter: E. coli lac promoter with an "up" mutation
   1292..1321    +  promoter       cat promoter (fragment): promoter of the E. coli cat gene encoding chloramphenicol acetyltransferase
   1322..1981    +  CDS            CmR: chloramphenicol acetyltransferase; cat; confers resistance to chloramphenicol
   2160..2318    +  CDS            ccdA (fragment): CCDA_ECO57 - Also known as H, letA. Experimental evidence at protein level: Swiss-Prot protein existence level 1. Antitoxin component of a type II toxin-antitoxin (TA) system which inhibits the post-segregational killing (PSK) of plasmid-free cells, also referred to as a plasmid addiction system. Binds to and blocks the activity of CcdB; will also remove bound CcdB protein from the CcdB-GyrA complex by forming a CcdA-CcdB complex, a process termed rejuvenation. Functions as a transcriptional corepressor for the ccdAB operon, repression also requires CcdB (By similarity). From Escherichia coli
   2323..2625    +  CDS            ccdB: CCDB_ECOLI - Also known as G, letB, letD. Experimental evidence at protein level: Swiss-Prot protein existence level 1. Toxic component of a type II toxin-antitoxin (TA) system, functioning in plasmid maintainence. Responsible for the post- segregational killing (PSK) of plasmid-free cells, also referred to as a plasmid addiction system. Half-life of over 2 hours. Cell killing by CcdB is accompanied by filamentation, defects in chromosome and plasmid segregation, defects in cell division, formation of anucleate cells, decreased DNA synthesis and plasmid loss. Interferes with the activity of DN
   2669..2793    -  protein_bind   attR2: mutant version of attR; recombination site for the Gateway® LR reaction LR Clonase™
   2852..2870    +  CDS            9xHis (fragment): 9xHis affinity tag
   2880..3390    +  promoter       hPGK promoter: human phosphoglycerate kinase 1 promoter
   3406..4197    +  CDS            NeoR/KanR: aminoglycoside phosphotransferase from Tn5; aph(3')-II (or nptII); confers resistance to neomycin, kanamycin, and G418 (Geneticin®)
   4270..4967    +  CDS            rtTA3 (fragment): reverse tetracycline transactivator 3 activates expression from Tet-responsive promoters in the presence of doxycycline
   4897..5007    +  CDS            VP48: 3 tandem repeats of the minimal activation domain of herpes simplex virus VP16 (Cheng et al., 2013)
   5043..5591    +  misc_feature   WPRE (fragment): woodchuck hepatitis virus posttranscriptional regulatory element
   5617..5688    +  CDS            nef (fragment): NEF_HV1Z2 - Experimental evidence at protein level: Swiss-Prot protein existence level 1. Extracellular Nef protein targets CD4(+) T-lymphocytes for apoptosis by interacting with CXCR4 surface receptors. From Human immunodeficiency virus type 1 group M subtype D (isolate Z2/CDC-Z34) (HIV-1).
   5690..5923    +  LTR            3' LTR (ΔU3): self-inactivating 3' long terminal repeat (LTR) from HIV-1
   5995..6116    +  polyA_signal   SV40 poly(A) signal: SV40 polyadenylation signal
   6156..6291    +  rep_origin     SV40 ori: SV40 origin of replication
   6299..6362    +  promoter       AmpR promoter: bla
   6363..7223    +  CDS            AmpR: β-lactamase; bla; confers resistance to ampicillin, carbenicillin, and related antibiotics
   7394..7982    +  rep_origin     ori: high-copy-number ColE1/pMB1/pBR322/pUC origin of replication
   8165..8257    +  CDS            lacI (fragment): lac repressor; lacI; The lac repressor binds to the lac operator to inhibit transcription in E. coli. This inhibition can be relieved by adding lactose or isopropyl-β-D-thiogalactopyranoside (IPTG).
   8270..8291    +  protein_bind   CAP binding site: CAP binding activates transcription in the presence of cAMP. E. coli catabolite activator protein
   8306..8336    +  promoter       lac promoter: promoter for the E. coli lac operon
   8344..8360    +  protein_bind   lac operator: The lac repressor binds to the lac operator to inhibit transcription in E. coli. This inhibition can be relieved by adding lactose or isopropyl-β-D-thiogalactopyranoside (IPTG). lac repressor encoded by lacI
   8405..8423    +  promoter       T3 promoter: promoter for bacteriophage T3 RNA polymerase
   8451..8677    +  promoter       RSV promoter: Rous sarcoma virus enhancer/promoter
   8678..8858    +  LTR            5' LTR (truncated): truncated 5' long terminal repeat (LTR) from HIV-1
   8905..9030    +  misc_feature   HIV-1 Ψ: packaging signal of human immunodeficiency virus type 1
   9014..9377    +  CDS            HIV-1 gag (fragment): gag protein from human immunodeficiency virus 1; gag
   9523..9756    +  misc_feature   RRE: The Rev response element (RRE) of HIV-1 allows for Rev-dependent mRNA export from the nucleus to the cytoplasm.
  10133..10157   +  CDS            Rev (fragment): human immunodeficiency virus 1 (HIV-1) Rev protein; rev; enhances nuclear export of unspliced and incompletely spliced viral mRNAs
  10198..10315   +  misc_feature   cPPT/CTS: central polypurine tract and central termination sequence of HIV-1
