[The description below was written by a language model from this plasmid's Addgene catalogue record and pLannotate feature annotations shown in this document.]
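Description:
pLIX403-EBFP2-ccdB-G418 is an empty, Gateway-compatible destination vector built on the pLIX403 backbone for doxycycline-inducible lentiviral expression in mammalian cells. It belongs to a set of related backbones that differ in mammalian selection marker and N-terminal fluorescent fusion partner; this version pairs EBFP2 with G418 selection. In bacteria it replicates from a high-copy ColE1/pUC-type origin and carries both ampicillin resistance (on the backbone) and chloramphenicol resistance (within the Gateway cassette). Because the cassette also encodes the CcdB gyrase toxin, the unrecombined plasmid must be maintained in a ccdB-tolerant strain.

The lentiviral portion is a third-generation, self-inactivating design: an RSV promoter fused to a truncated HIV-1 5' LTR, the Ψ packaging signal, RRE, cPPT/CTS, a WPRE and a ΔU3 3' LTR, followed by an SV40 polyadenylation signal and SV40 origin. Inside the provirus, a tight TRE promoter (seven tet operators plus a minimal CMV promoter) drives the blue fluorescent protein EBFP2, which is followed directly by the attR1–CmR–ccdB–attR2 cassette. An LR recombination with an entry clone replaces this cassette with a gene of interest, yielding an N-terminal EBFP2 fusion, while loss of ccdB provides counterselection against unrecombined vector. Downstream, a human PGK promoter drives the neomycin/G418 resistance gene followed by an rtTA3-type reverse tetracycline transactivator, so a single vector supplies both selection and the inducer-responsive activator. The element linking these two coding regions is not annotated. The depositor notes that PacI and SbfI sites are retained as the 5' and 3' cloning sites. The vector is typically used to generate stably transduced, G418-selected cell lines with inducible, blue-tagged transgene expression.
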