Addgene plasmid #158556: pLIX403-EBFP2-ccdB-G418
Purpose: (Empty Backbone) Set of empty Gateway Cloning compatible, inducible, lentiviral vectors with various mammalian selection markers and N-terminal fluorescent protein fusions
Depositing lab: Alejandro Chavez. Depositing organization: Columbia University.
Backbone
  Vector backbone: pLIX403
  Vector type: Mammalian Expression, Lentiviral
  Selectable markers: Neomycin (select with G418)
  Tag / fusion protein: EBFP2 (N terminal on backbone)
Growth in bacteria
  Bacterial resistance: Chloramphenicol and Ampicillin, 25 & 100 μg/mL
  Growth temperature: 30°C
  Growth strain: ccdB Survival
  Copy number: High Copy
Gene/Insert
  Gene/Insert name: None
Terms and licenses: Academic/Nonprofit Terms; Industry Terms: Not Available to Industry
Depositor comments: 5' Cloning Site: PacI (not destroyed), 3' Cloning Site: SbfI (not destroyed)
How to cite: pLIX403-EBFP2-ccdB-G418 was a gift from Alejandro Chavez (Addgene plasmid # 158556 ; http://n2t.net/addgene:158556 ; RRID:Addgene_158556)
